>Addgene plasmid #225073 | pET28:LanII-56 | addgene full sequence | sequence record 447451 | Addgene NGS Result
TTGAGATCCTTTTTTTCTGCGCGTAATCTGCTGCTTGCAAACAAAAAAACCACCGCTACCAGCGGTGGTT
TGTTTGCCGGATCAAGAGCTACCAACTCTTTTTCCGAAGGTAACTGGCTTCAGCAGAGCGCAGATACCAA
ATACTGTCCTTCTAGTGTAGCCGTAGTTAGGCCACCACTTCAAGAACTCTGTAGCACCGCCTACATACCT
CGCTCTGCTAATCCTGTTACCAGTGGCTGCTGCCAGTGGCGATAAGTCGTGTCTTACCGGGTTGGACTCA
AGACGATAGTTACCGGATAAGGCGCAGCGGTCGGGCTGAACGGGGGGTTCGTGCACACAGCCCAGCTTGG
AGCGAACGACCTACACCGAACTGAGATACCTACAGCGTGAGCTATGAGAAAGCGCCACGCTTCCCGAAGG
GAGAAAGGCGGACAGGTATCCGGTAAGCGGCAGGGTCGGAACAGGAGAGCGCACGAGGGAGCTTCCAGGG
GGAAACGCCTGGTATCTTTATAGTCCTGTCGGGTTTCGCCACCTCTGACTTGAGCGTCGATTTTTGTGAT
GCTCGTCAGGGGGGCGGAGCCTATGGAAAAACGCCAGCAACGCGGCCTTTTTACGGTTCCTGGCCTTTTG
CTGGCCTTTTGCTCACATGTTCTTTCCTGCGTTATCCCCTGATTCTGTGGATAACCGTATTACCGCCTTT
GAGTGAGCTGATACCGCTCGCCGCAGCCGAACGACCGAGCGCAGCGAGTCAGTGAGCGAGGAAGCGGAAG
AGCGCCTGATGCGGTATTTTCTCCTTACGCATCTGTGCGGTATTTCACACCGCAATGGTGCACTCTCAGT
ACAATCTGCTCTGATGCCGCATAGTTAAGCCAGTATACACTCCGCTATCGCTACGTGACTGGGTCATGGC
TGCGCCCCGACACCCGCCAACACCCGCTGACGCGCCCTGACGGGCTTGTCTGCTCCCGGCATCCGCTTAC
AGACAAGCTGTGACCGTCTCCGGGAGCTGCATGTGTCAGAGGTTTTCACCGTCATCACCGAAACGCGCGA
GGCAGCTGCGGTAAAGCTCATCAGCGTGGTCGTGAAGCGATTCACAGATGTCTGCCTGTTCATCCGCGTC
CAGCTCGTTGAGTTTCTCCAGAAGCGTTAATGTCTGGCTTCTGATAAAGCGGGCCATGTTAAGGGCGGTT
TTTTCCTGTTTGGTCACTGATGCCTCCGTGTAAGGGGGATTTCTGTTCATGGGGGTAATGATACCGATGA
AACGAGAGAGGATGCTCACGATACGGGTTACTGATGATGAACATGCCCGGTTACTGGAACGTTGTGAGGG
TAAACAACTGGCGGTATGGATGCGGCGGGACCAGAGAAAAATCACTCAGGGTCAATGCCAGCGCTTCGTT
AATACAGATGTAGGTGTTCCACAGGGTAGCCAGCAGCATCCTGCGATGCAGATCCGGAACATAATGGTGC
AGGGCGCTGACTTCCGCGTTTCCAGACTTTACGAAACACGGAAACCGAAGACCATTCATGTTGTTGCTCA
GGTCGCAGACGTTTTGCAGCAGCAGTCGCTTCACGTTCGCTCGCGTATCGGTGATTCATTCTGCTAACCA
GTAAGGCAACCCCGCCAGCCTAGCCGGGTCCTCAACGACAGGAGCACGATCATGCGCACCCGTGGGGCCG
CCATGCCGGCGATAATGGCCTGCTTCTCGCCGAAACGTTTGGTGGCGGGACCAGTGACGAAGGCTTGAGC
GAGGGCGTGCAAGATTCCGAATACCGCAAGCGACAGGCCGATCATCGTCGCGCTCCAGCGAAAGCGGTCC
TCGCCGAAAATGACCCAGAGCGCTGCCGGCACCTGTCCTACGAGTTGCATGATAAAGAAGACAGTCATAA
GTGCGGCGACGATAGTCATGCCCCGCGCCCACCGGAAGGAGCTGACTGGGTTGAAGGCTCTCAAGGGCAT
CGGTCGAGATCCCGGTGCCTAATGAGTGAGCTAACTTACATTAATTGCGTTGCGCTCACTGCCCGCTTTC
CAGTCGGGAAACCTGTCGTGCCAGCTGCATTAATGAATCGGCCAACGCGCGGGGAGAGGCGGTTTGCGTA
TTGGGCGCCAGGGTGGTTTTTCTTTTCACCAGTGAGACGGGCAACAGCTGATTGCCCTTCACCGCCTGGC
CCTGAGAGAGTTGCAGCAAGCGGTCCACGCTGGTTTGCCCCAGCAGGCGAAAATCCTGTTTGATGGTGGT
TAACGGCGGGATATAACATGAGCTGTCTTCGGTATCGTCGTATCCCACTACCGAGATATCCGCACCAACG
CGCAGCCCGGACTCGGTAATGGCGCGCATTGCGCCCAGCGCCATCTGATCGTTGGCAACCAGCATCGCAG
TGGGAACGATGCCCTCATTCAGCATTTGCATGGTTTGTTGAAAACCGGACATGGCACTCCAGTCGCCTTC
CCGTTCCGCTATCGGCTGAATTTGATTGCGAGTGAGATATTTATGCCAGCCAGCCAGACGCAGACGCGCC
GAGACAGAACTTAATGGGCCCGCTAACAGCGCGATTTGCTGGTGACCCAATGCGACCAGATGCTCCACGC
CCAGTCGCGTACCGTCTTCATGGGAGAAAATAATACTGTTGATGGGTGTCTGGTCAGAGACATCAAGAAA
TAACGCCGGAACATTAGTGCAGGCAGCTTCCACAGCAATGGCATCCTGGTCATCCAGCGGATAGTTAATG
ATCAGCCCACTGACGCGTTGCGCGAGAAGATTGTGCACCGCCGCTTTACAGGCTTCGACGCCGCTTCGTT
CTACCATCGACACCACCACGCTGGCACCCAGTTGATCGGCGCGAGATTTAATCGCCGCGACAATTTGCGA
CGGCGCGTGCAGGGCCAGACTGGAGGTGGCAACGCCAATCAGCAACGACTGTTTGCCCGCCAGTTGTTGT
GCCACGCGGTTGGGAATGTAATTCAGCTCCGCCATCGCCGCTTCCACTTTTTCCCGCGTTTTCGCAGAAA
CGTGGCTGGCCTGGTTCACCACGCGGGAAACGGTCTGATAAGAGACACCGGCATACTCTGCGACATCGTA
TAACGTTACTGGTTTCACATTCACCACCCTGAATTGACTCTCTTCCGGGCGCTATCATGCCATACCGCGA
AAGGTTTTGCGCCATTCGATGGTGTCCGGGATCTCGACGCTCTCCCTTATGCGACTCCTGCATTAGGAAG
CAGCCCAGTAGTAGGTTGAGGCCGTTGAGCACCGCCGCCGCAAGGAATGGTGCATGCAAGGAGATGGCGC
CCAACAGTCCCCCGGCCACGGGGCCTGCCACCATACCCACGCCGAAACAAGCGCTCATGAGCCCGAAGTG
GCGAGCCCGATCTTCCCCATCGGTGATGTCGGCGATATAGGCGCCAGCAACCGCACCTGTGGCGCCGGTG
ATGCCGGCCACGATGCGTCCGGCGTAGAGGATCGAGATCTCGATCCCGCGAAATATGGTAATACGACTCA
CTATAGGGGAATTGTGAGCGGATAACAATTCCAAGGAGATATACAATGCACCACCACCACCACCACGCAA
TGCAACCAACGGCGGAACAGGTACGTGCTTTAAAAGATGAGGATTTTCGTCTGACTTTGGGGCAAGGTCA
CCAAGTGCATCCCGCAGGTGAACCGGCGGATGAAGTTTATGTTACTGGTGCGGTGCAGGCGTCGACGTGT
GGCGGCTGGTCGTCTTGTGGCTCGGTGTGTAGCTTTTAAAGAGTCAACTTCACCACATATGCTGTCTCTG
GCACGTGGATGGTTTAGAGGAATCAGATTCAAGTCTGGTTAACCATCAAACAGGTCTTGAGTCTAAAATT
GTCGTCTCCTGCGTACGAGATGCGGTCTAGCATAACCCCTTGGGGCCTCTAAACGGGTCTTGAGGGGTTT
TTTGCCCTTAATACGACTCACTATAGGGGAATTGTGAGCGGATAACAATTCCAAGGAGATATACAATGGT
TGACGCTAGTCATTTTCTTCGTGCCGCCGCTCGTGCCGTTCCACTGCATGCACGCGGCCGCGCCGCTCCT
GATGGCACTGGCCCACATAGCGAAGCGGCAGGATTAGCCGAACGTGCAGCACGTGCTGCGCGTAAATTGG
AACGTTGGCGTTCCCAGGCTCCCTTTGATCGTGATGGTTGGTTTGAACGTCGTCTTGCTGCTGATGGATT
AACTCCGGAAGCATTAGGAGCATTATTGGCCGAACACCCTGATGCGTTAGCTGATCGTCTGGGTCCGCCA
CCTTGGGCGGAACGTTTAGCAGAAGCATTTCGCTCAGAAGCTGAACCTGATGCGCCTGATGCTCAAGCGG
AACCAGCAGCCGTAGTAGCGCCAGCTGCCCCTGCCGATCCGGCCGCGCCTGCGGCCCGTGCCGTACTGGA
CGTACCTGAAGAACATGCTTTTGCACGTTTAGTTGCAGCTTTACTCGCCGACGCGCGCGATCGCCTCTGC
GCGGGAATTGCCGCTCTGGATGCACCAGCCCTTGGGGCTCCGGCGGAACTTACTGCATTAGCATTACCTG
CATTAACAGCAGCCGCACACGGTTTAGCCACCCGTACAGTCATTACTGAACTGCACGTTGCTCGTTTAAG
CGGAGAATTGACAGGAGACACCCCGGAACAGCGTTATCGTGATTTTCTGGGCCGTTTGGCGCGCCCAGAA
CGCGCGCTGGGTTTACTGGCGGAATATCCAGTACTGGCGTATCGTTTAGCTACCGCAGCAGATCAATGGA
CTAATACCACATTAACCCTTTTACGTCGTTTAGCTGCGGATCTGCCGGCGTTACGTGCAGCGTTTGCAGA
TGGTCGTCCGTTAGGTCGTTTAACTGAACTGGCGACCGGCTTAGGCGATCCCCATCGCGGTGGTGCGACC
GTTTCTGCATTACGTTTTGAACATGGTGTTCGTATCGTTTATAAACCACGTCCTCTTGGGGCGGAAACCC
ATTTTCGCCAATTGCTCCAATGGCTGAACCCACAGCTCCGTCGTCCTCTTTTGGATTTAGCCCATGTGGC
AGGTGATGGTTATGGTTGGGTGGCGCATCTGACAGCAGAACCCACACGTAGTGCTGCAGAGTTGAGCGAT
TTCTATCATCGTGCAGGCACTTTAGCAGCACTTATGTATGCATTAGATGCAGTCGATTGTCATGCGCAAA
ATTTACTGGCGGTACGTGACCAACCGGTTTTAATTGACCTTGAAGCACTGTTACATCCTGATTTGCATGA
GCCGGCTAAGGATTTGTCAGCTTCAGAACGTTTGGCTCGTCATCGTGCACGCCATTCAGTTCTCCGTTCG
GGACTGCTGCCTGAACGTATGTGGGATGAGGGCAATGGTGGAACGGATTTGAGCGCATTGGGTTGGGATC
CCGCAGGACTCCCGCCGCGTCCGGTTCCGGTACTGGTGGGTCAAGGTACTGATGAATTACGTCTGGAATA
TCGTCGTAGCCCTGTTGAAGCGCCTGGTTCACGTCCAGTACCTGCAGGTCATCCTTTGCGTCCAGCCGAT
CATTTAGCGGAACTGGAAGCCGGATTTACTGAAGCGTATCGTTTATTAGCGGCGGGTAAAGACCGTCTGC
GTACCCTGCTCCGTGCTTTCGCGGCCGATGAAACTCGTATGCTGCGTCGTGACACTTTTGAATATCGTTC
TTTGTTGAATGCAGCATGTCATCCTGATTTACTTCGTGATGCGTTAGATCAGGATCGTCATCTGGATCGT
CTGTGGGCATTAGCGGGTTGGGAAGAACATGCATTGGCTTTTGTTGAACACGAACGTGCCGATTTATGGC
GTGGTGATGTTCCAGTTTTCACTATTCGTCCGGATGGTGTCGATGCACGTAGCGCTACCGGTGCCGTTAT
TCCTGGCGCAGCAGATCGCCCAGCGCTTGACTTGGCACTGGCAAAAGCAGACGGTTTAGGTGAGGACGAT
CTGGCACGCCAGTTACAATTACTTCGTCTCTCCGTCACCACTGCTGATGGTAGTCGTGAACCCCGTCGCG
CAGCTTTAGCGGTCGCAGGAGATCAACCAGCAGCGAGTGATGGACTGCCGCCAGAAGCGGGCCAACGCAT
TGCGGCACGTGCCCTCGCAAAAGCCGTAGAGGCAGGAGAACAGTTACTGCGTGAAGCCTATCGTGGCGGA
GCAGATTTAGCCTGGGCAGGACCAAATTGGACACCACCAGGTCGTTGGGCCCCGGCCGAGCTTGGCCCGG
ACTTGTATTCCGGAACTGCCGGCATTGCTCTGTTCTTACATCAACTGGCGGTAGTTACTGGAGATCGTGA
ACATGAAGAAGCGGCCGGTGCAGCGGAACTGACCTTACGTCATCAAGTCCGTCGTCGTGCTGATCGTTTG
GGTGGCGGATTAGCAGGTGCTGGTGGTGTGTTATATGCGTTAGCACATCTTGCTGCAGATCGTCCGGGTG
CAGTACACCCAGCAACTGATCGTAGCGCGGCAGTTAATCGCCGTGCAGAACTGGATGCATTAGCCGGACT
TGTTATTGATCGTGTCGCAGCGACAGCCCCCGAAGATACGCTGCATGACTTACTCTCCGGAAATGCAGGC
ACAATTGGTGGTCTGCTGGCATGGGAAGCGGTTCGCCCTGGTAAAGCGGTAACGGCTGCGCTTGTAGCAT
GTACAGAACGTCTGGCCCGTAGTGCAGCGCCGCATCCTGATGGCGGTGTTGGTTGGCTTCCTGCATCTTT
AGCCGGTGTTGCCCGTCGTCCTCTTGCAGGTTTTGCACATGGTGGTTCAGGTGTTGCATGGGCGTTAGCC
CGCGCTGGTCGTCGTTTAGGTGATCGTGAACTCTCAGAATTAGCCTTGGCCGCCGTTGAATATGAACGCA
CACTTTTCGATCCCGCAGCGGCTAATTGGCGCGATGTTCGTGAAGATGATGGTCCACATGCCCCGAGCTT
TCCGGCATTATGGTGTCATGGTGCGAGTGGTATTGCATTAGCACGCACAGAATTAGCCGAACTCCTGTCG
GATGATGTGGAATTGCTCCGTAAAGAACGTGATACGGCACTGGATACCGTTCGCCGTGAAGGTTTCGGTC
TTAACTTTTCCCTCTGTCATGGCGATTTTGGAAATTTGGAAGCATTACATTTAGCTGGAGCACCTTGGCA
TGCTCCGGCACTCGCGACTCTTGATGCACTCGATGCACGTGGTTGGGTTTGTGGACTGCCACACGGCGTT
CATAGCCCGAGCCTTATGGTTGGTTTGGCCGGCATTGGCCATGGCCTGCTTCGTTTAGCCGCGCCTGAAC
AGGTGCCAAGCGTTCTGGCGCTCCATCCGCCTACGGCTTTTTAACGGTCTAGCATAACCCCTTGGGGCCT
CTAAACGGGTCTTGAGGGGTTTTTTGAGCGCTGAAAGGAGGAACTATATCCGGATTGGCGAATGGG
[124 nt withheld, positions 7417-7540]
C
[91 nt withheld, positions 7542-7632]
A
[49 nt withheld, positions 7634-7682]
CCTTTGACGTTGGAGTCCACGTTCTTT
[37 nt withheld, positions 7710-7746]
ACCCTATCTCGGTCTATTCTTTTGATTTATAAGGGATTTTGCCGATTTCGGCCTATTGGTTAAAAAATGA
GCTGATTTAACAAAAATTTAACGCGAATTTTAACAAAATATTAACGCTTACAATTTAGGTGGCACTTTTC
GGGGAAATGTGCGCGGAACCCCTATTTGTTTATTTTTCTAAATACATTCAAATATGTATCCGCTCATGAA
TTAATTCTTAGAAAAACTCATCGAGCATCAAATGAAACTGCAATTTATTCATATCAGGATTATCAATACC
ATATTTTTGAAAAAGCCGTTTCTGTAATGAAGGAGAAAACTCACCGAGGCAGTTCCATAGGATGGCAAGA
TCCTGGTATCGGTCTGCGATTCCGACTCGTCCAACATCAATACAACCTATTAATTTCCCCTCGTCAAAAA
TAAGGTTATCAAGTGAGAAATCACCATGAGTGACGACTGAATCCGGTGAGAATGGCAAAAGTTTATGCAT
TTCTTTCCAGACTTGTTCAACAGGCCAGCCATTACGCTCGTCATCAAAATCACTCGCATCAACCAAACCG
TTATTCATTCGTGATTGCGCCTGAGCGAGACGAAATACGCGATCGCTGTTAAAAGGACAATTACAAACAG
GAATCGAATGCAACCGGCGCAGGAACACTGCCAGCGCATCAACAATATTTTCACCTGAATCAGGATATTC
TTCTAATACCTGGAATGCTGTTTTCCCGGGGATCGCAGTGGTGAGTAACCATGCATCATCAGGAGTACGG
ATAAAATGCTTGATGGTCGGAAGAGGCATAAATTCCGTCAGCCAGTTTAGTCTGACCATCTCATCTGTAA
CATCATTGGCAACGCTACCTTTGCCATGTTTCAGAAACAACTCTGGCGCATCGGGCTTCCCATACAATCG
ATAGATTGTCGCACCTGATTGCCCGACATTATCGCGAGCCCATTTATACCCATATAAATCAGCATCCATG
TTGGAATTTAATCGCGGCCTAGAGCAAGACGTTTCCCGTTGAATATGGCTCATAACACCCCTTGTATTAC
TGTTTATGTAAGCAGACAGTTTTATTGTTCATGACCAAAATCCCTTAACGTGAGTTTTCGTTCCACTGAG
CGTCAGACCCCGTAGAAAAGATCAAAGGATCTTC
Features (pLannotate 1.2.2; 19 found; start..end, strand, type, name):
      1..589     +  rep_origin     ori: high-copy-number ColE1/pMB1/pBR322/pUC origin of replication
    775..914     -  misc_feature   bom: basis of mobility region from pBR322
   1016..1207    -  CDS            rop: Rop protein, which maintains plasmids at low copy number; rop
   1224..1604    +  CDS            YPB1_ECOLX: Protein predicted: Swiss-Prot protein existence level 4. From Escherichia coli.
   1676..1967    -  CDS            TcR (fragment): tetracycline efflux protein; tet; confers resistance to tetracycline
   1982..2003    -  protein_bind   CAP binding site: CAP binding activates transcription in the presence of cAMP. E. coli catabolite activator protein
   2016..3098    -  CDS            lacI: lac repressor; lacI; The lac repressor binds to the lac operator to inhibit transcription in E. coli. This inhibition can be relieved by adding lactose or isopropyl-β-D-thiogalactopyranoside (IPTG).
   3099..3176    -  promoter       lacI promoter: lacI
   3184..3463    -  CDS            TcR (fragment): tetracycline efflux protein; tet; confers resistance to tetracycline
   3489..3507    +  promoter       T7 promoter: promoter for bacteriophage T7 RNA polymerase
   3508..3532    +  protein_bind   lac operator: The lac repressor binds to the lac operator to inhibit transcription in E. coli. This inhibition can be relieved by adding lactose or isopropyl-β-D-thiogalactopyranoside (IPTG). lac repressor encoded by lacI
   3549..3566    +  CDS            9xHis (fragment): 9xHis affinity tag
   3877..3924    +  terminator     T7 terminator: transcription terminator for bacteriophage T7 RNA polymerase
   3929..3947    +  promoter       T7 promoter: promoter for bacteriophage T7 RNA polymerase
   3948..3972    +  protein_bind   lac operator: The lac repressor binds to the lac operator to inhibit transcription in E. coli. This inhibition can be relieved by adding lactose or isopropyl-β-D-thiogalactopyranoside (IPTG). lac repressor encoded by lacI
   7329..7376    +  terminator     T7 terminator: transcription terminator for bacteriophage T7 RNA polymerase
   7417..7845    +  rep_origin     f1 ori (sequence partly withheld): f1 bacteriophage origin of replication; arrow indicates direction of (+) strand synthesis
   7898..7955    +  promoter       AmpR promoter (fragment): bla
   7964..8779    -  CDS            KanR: aminoglycoside phosphotransferase; aph(3')-Ia; confers resistance to kanamycin in bacteria or G418 (Geneticin®) in eukaryotes
