[The description below was written by a language model from this plasmid's Addgene catalogue record and pLannotate feature annotations shown in this document.]
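Description:
pET28:LanII-56 is a bacterial expression plasmid built on the pET28a backbone for heterologous production in E. coli of a class II lanthipeptide from Streptomyces sp. NRRL S-350. It was made as part of the FAST-RiPPs effort to discover ribosomally synthesized antimicrobial peptides. The 8.9 kb plasmid replicates from a ColE1/pMB1-type origin accompanied by the bom site and rop gene. The catalogue lists it as high copy, although rop normally moderates copy number. Selection is by kanamycin through the aph(3')-Ia gene, and an f1 origin is also present. Short fragments annotated as tetracycline resistance and an AmpR promoter are backbone remnants rather than functional markers.

The payload, assembled by Golden Gate cloning, consists of two separate T7 expression units arranged in tandem, each with its own T7 promoter, lac operator and T7 terminator. The first unit is short and opens with a hexahistidine tag (annotated as a fragment of a 9xHis tag), matching the catalogued 204 bp wild-type LanA precursor peptide carrying an N-terminal His6 tag. The second unit spans an unannotated region of roughly 3.3 kb, which is consistent with the LanM lanthipeptide synthetase that the depositor notes is also encoded, though the feature table does not label it. The plasmid-borne lacI gene supplies lac repressor, so both units stay repressed until IPTG is added in a host expressing T7 RNA polymerase.

Co-expressing the two genes lets the synthetase act on the precursor peptide in vivo, dehydrating it and cyclizing it to install the thioether crosslinks. The modified peptide can then be recovered by nickel affinity chromatography through the His tag for structural characterization and bioactivity screening.
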