Addgene plasmid #225073: pET28:LanII-56
Purpose: Expresses precursor peptide and lanthipeptide synthetase from LanII-56 (FAST-RiPPs) in E. coli
Depositing lab: Wilfred van der Donk. Depositing organization: University of Illinois at Urbana-Champaign. Publication: A scalable platform to discover antimicrobials of ribosomal origin. Ayikpoe RS, Shi C, Battiste AJ, Eslami SM, Ramesh S, Simon MA, Bothwell IR, Lee H, Rice AJ, Ren H, Tian Q, Harris LA, Sarksian R, Zhu L, Frerk AM, Precord TW, van der Donk WA, Mitchell DA, Zhao H. Nat Commun. 2022 Oct 17;13(1):6135. doi: 10.1038/s41467-022-33890-w. PubMed 36253467.
Backbone
  Vector backbone: pET28a
  Vector type: Bacterial Expression
Growth in bacteria
  Bacterial resistance: Kanamycin, 50 μg/mL
  Growth temperature: 37°C
  Growth strain: DH5alpha
  Copy number: High Copy
Gene/Insert
  Gene/Insert name: LanA (LanII-56)
  Species: Streptomyces sp. NRRL S-350
  Insert size (bp): 204
  Mutation: WT
  Promoter: T7
  Tag / fusion protein: His6 (N terminal on insert)
  Cloning method: Golden Gate
Terms and licenses: Academic/Nonprofit Terms; Industry Terms: Not Available to Industry
Depositor comments: Also encodes LanM (LanII-56)
How to cite: pET28:LanII-56 was a gift from Wilfred van der Donk (Addgene plasmid # 225073 ; http://n2t.net/addgene:225073 ; RRID:Addgene_225073)
